>Addgene plasmid #204510 | pHIT179 | addgene full sequence | sequence record 403822 | Addgene NGS Result
TAATACGACTCACTATAGGGGAATTGTGAGCGGATAACAATTCCCCTCTAGAAATAATTTTGTTTAACTT
TAAGAAGGAGATATACCATGGGCAGCAGCCATCATCATCATCATCACAGCAGCGGCCTGGTGCCGCGCGG
CAGCCATAATATGAAAACTGAAGAAGGTAAACTGGTAATCTGGATTAACGGCGATAAAGGCTATAACGGT
CTCGCTGAAGTCGGTAAGAAATTCGAGAAAGATACCGGAATTAAAGTCACCGTTGAGCATCCGGATAAAC
TGGAAGAGAAATTCCCACAGGTTGCGGCAACTGGCGATGGCCCTGACATTATCTTCTGGGCACACGACCG
CTTTGGTGGCTACGCTCAATCTGGCCTGTTGGCTGAAATCACCCCGGACAAAGCGTTCCAGGACAAGCTG
TATCCGTTTACCTGGGATGCCGTACGTTACAACGGCAAGCTGATTGCTTACCCGATCGCTGTTGAAGCGT
TATCGCTGATTTATAACAAAGATCTGCTGCCGAACCCGCCAAAAACCTGGGAAGAGATCCCGGCGCTGGA
TAAAGAACTGAAAGCGAAAGGTAAGAGCGCGCTGATGTTCAACCTGCAAGAACCGTACTTCACCTGGCCG
CTGATTGCTGCTGACGGGGGTTATGCGTTCAAGTATGAAAACGGCAAGTACGACATTAAAGACGTGGGCG
TGGATAACGCTGGCGCGAAAGCGGGTCTGACCTTCCTGGTTGACCTGATTAAAAACAAACACATGAATGC
AGACACCGATTACTCCATCGCAGAAGCTGCCTTTAATAAAGGCGAAACAGCGATGACCATCAACGGCCCG
TGGGCATGGTCCAACATCGACACCAGCAAAGTGAATTATGGTGTAACGGTACTGCCGACCTTCAAGGGTC
AACCATCCAAACCGTTCGTTGGCGTGCTGAGCGCAGGTATTAACGCCGCCAGTCCGAACAAAGAGCTGGC
AAAAGAGTTCCTCGAAAACTATCTGCTGACTGATGAAGGTCTGGAAGCGGTTAATAAAGACAAACCGCTG
GGTGCCGTAGCGCTGAAGTCTTACGAGGAAGAGTTGGCGAAAGATCCACGTATTGCCGCCACTATGGAAA
ACGCCCAGAAAGGTGAAATCATGCCGAACATCCCGCAGATGTCCGCTTTCTGGTATGCCGTGCGTACTGC
GGTGATCAACGCCGCCAGCGGTCGTCAGACTGTCGATGAAGCCCTGAAAGACGCGCAGACTCATATGGCG
GCCGCGCAGTCGGATAATGTCGGTCGTGGCCGTGGAAGCCGTGGTGGTTCTCGTGGAGGTAGTGGACGTG
GTAGAGGACGTGGAGGATACGGAGACTCGTATCGTCCGGATTTAGAAACGAGAGAAACCCATGTAACGTA
TCAAGGCAAGGTAAAGTATGAAGGAGGAGACCGTCATGATTTCAACTATGAGAAGACGCCAACTGGAAGT
TATCGTGGCTCGCATCGAGATGGTCAGGAAGGATCGAGAGGCAACCGCGGATCATTCAGAGGTGGACGAG
GAGGTTACGACAGAAGACGTGATGATGAAGAATCAAAAGCAGAAAATCGTTTTGGAGGGTACAATCGGGG
AGCAAATGGCGGAAACTATCGCGGGAGAACTGGCGGGAGCGGCAGAGGTGGATCGACCCAAACCACTACC
GTGGATCCTAAATATAATGGATTGATCTTGGAAAATTCAGCAGAGCCAAAGCTTAAAGGACTTAACTCTG
ACATGAATCAGAAGCAAAATCCAAGACTTGCCCTGAACATCTTCGGGCTTGAGCTCTCTGAGCGAACGAT
TTTCCGGCATGTTGTGCAAATGAAGCTCATCGATCGTCAGCACAATAAGGAGTATATTCTTACAACAATG
AGTGCCAGAGGACGTGGAAACCGTGCAACAAAGCAAAAAGATAACTTTATTCTTCTTGACATCCTACTCA
AACAGTGGGCCGCGAAGAAGGGTCAGCAGAATCTTCCTGCATTCGCGTACGACGGTGCACAGTCTTTATT
CACTTTGGAGGGAATCAGCTTGATGGTCGATATCAAGAAAGAAGATGCTCTCGAAATCCCGGAACTTTCC
AATTTTCTGAAGGATTCCATCTCGTTCCTCAGCGGCGATTTGGAGATCTCTTGTGAACCGGATCTCGAGA
AACCGTCATTCGTTCAGACGGAGCTTAACGAATGGAGTGATCCAAGATTCTACGCTTATTTGGATATTGT
GACATCACAGAGTGCCATTAGAAGCGAAAGATATTTGTCGCAGTCGAAAGGTCTCTATGTCCACACTCAA
AGCTTGGAGGAGCTTCGCGTGAAATGGGCTGTTGCAGCAAAAGGAATCCACAAAGGATGCCGAATCGTCG
GAGCAAACGGACCTCTTCCAATTCTAGAACTCGATCCTCAATCGACTCAGTACTATGCTTCAATCCCACT
CAGTCAGATGTTGCAGTACGCATTTCCTCGTGATTTTCCGCCAAACCGTATCGTTAATCCAAATATGAAA
CTGCAAAGAGCCGTGAAACTATTGTTGAAGGATTTAAAATGCAACCCATATTACGATGACAAACAGATTT
GGGCTACGAACACTATCACAGTGTCGGATGTTGACTACAACGCGCCGAAAGATCCAGAATTCAGACAAAA
GTATCCAAATCTGAAATTCCCAATGCTTCCTGCAGTTCAATGCGGCACTGGACCACACAAGCGCCTCATG
CCGCTCGAATATTTGAAGGTTCTTCCTTATCAATCCATTGACCGCCGTGTACTCGAAGAGTTTGAGCTTA
CACCACGAGCGAATGCCCCGAACGAACGCTGGTCAACTCTTCAAAAACACTACGATCAATTTGGTTTCAA
CGATCAAGTCATGAAAGATTTTGGTGTCCAAATCTGCAATGATCCTTTCAACAACGTCAGTGAGATCGAC
GGTGAAAGAGTCCTCGCGCCTAGTGTTGCATATGCAGACCCGGTACACGTGGATGATGAGAAGCGTGACT
GGAAAGCACAAGACAAAAAGTTTGTTACACCTGCTACGATTGACCATTTGATGTTCGTTCTAGTAGCAGG
TTATACTCGAACTTGGGATGCTGATTGCGATGCAACCAAATTTGTCGCGAAAGCATTCATGCAGCGTTGC
AAGGACAAAGGAATGCACATTGGCAGTTATAGCATGGATCAGCACAATGGCGAACGAGGCAGCGAAAATT
TCCTTACTTCGGTCTTCAAAAACTTGGTGACTCATCCAAACTACCGGGATTCGTCTTTCACTCCGTTCGT
CTTGTTTATTTCCGATGACGTTCCTAACATTCATGAGTGCCTCAAATTCGAAGAGCGTATGAGTGACATT
CCAACGCAGCACGTACTTCTCAAAAATGTCAAAAAGATGCGTGACAACATCGAAAAGAAGTCTCAAGGTG
GAAGAAGAGCATATGATTTGACTCTTGACAATATTGTGATGAAAGCCAACATTAAATGCGGTGGACTTAA
CTACACAGCAGATATTCCAAGAGATCTTGCGTGCTGGAATGAAGTTTCTACCTTCGTAATTGGAATGGAC
GTTGCTCATCCTGACCGAAACGCTGCGAGAGAAGGAAATCCATCCACCGTCGGACTGTCCTGCAATTCTG
CTGAAAACCCATACTCGTTCATTGGAGACTTCTTATACACCGATCCTAGAAGAGAGGCGATCCAGGATGA
AATTTTGCGAAAATTCACTGACCAAAGCGTTCGAAACTTTGCCGAAATTCGAGGTTTCCCAAAGAAAGTA
ATCATCTTCCGTGATGGTGTTTCATTCGGTGAAGAGACTGCGGCTCTGAAGGAGGTGGAAATCATTGAGC
AAACCATTAAGACAGCCGCTAAGTCCATGGGCCATTCTGATTATGCTCCAAAAGTATTAGCCATTGTTGT
TAAAAAACGTCACCACACTCGATTCTACGCCAAGGGAGGACATCACGGGAACATGCCGATCAATCCGCTT
CCCGATACATCTGTTGGTGGTGATATTGCCGAATATGGAAAAAGACAAATCTTCATCCAAGCTTTCCGGC
CAGTGCAAGGTACTGCAAAGGTTCCATCATTCTTGGTTATTCGAGATGATGAGGAAGTTTCGGACGAACA
TGTTGCCAAAATGGTTTGCGCCGTATGCAGTCTTCATCAGCTTGTTAACAGTCCAACATCCATCCCAACT
CCAGTTTACGTTGCTCATGAGCTCGCCAAGAGAGGAACCGGGCTTTACAAAGCTTATAGGTTCAAGAATG
GCGAACTCTTTGATGATTGGGAAACGCTCACCACTCAACTCTCCTATAGCACTCTCGATCGACTTTCAAA
AGTTCGAGTTGTTTAGTCGACAGGCCTGTCGAGCACCACCACCACCACCACTGAGATCCGGCTGCTAACA
AAGCCCGAAAGGAAGCTGAGTTGGCTGCTGCCACCGCTGAGCAATAACTAGCATAACCCCTTGGGGCCTC
TAAACGGGTCTTGAGGGGTTTTTTGCTGAAAGGAGGAACTATATCCGGATTGGCGAATGGG
[124 nt withheld, positions 4542-4665]
C
[91 nt withheld, positions 4667-4757]
A
[49 nt withheld, positions 4759-4807]
CCTTTGACGTTGGAGTCCACGTTCTTT
[37 nt withheld, positions 4835-4871]
ACCCTATCTCGGTCTATTCTTTTGATTTATAAGGGATTTTGCCGATTTCGGCCTATTGGTTAAAAAATGA
GCTGATTTAACAAAAATTTAACGCGAATTTTAACAAAATATTAACGCTTACAATTTAGGTGGCACTTTTC
GGGGAAATGTGCGCGGAACCCCTATTTGTTTATTTTTCTAAATACATTCAAATATGTATCCGCTCATGAA
TTAATTCTTAGAAAAACTCATCGAGCATCAAATGAAACTGCAATTTATTCATATCAGGATTATCAATACC
ATATTTTTGAAAAAGCCGTTTCTGTAATGAAGGAGAAAACTCACCGAGGCAGTTCCATAGGATGGCAAGA
TCCTGGTATCGGTCTGCGATTCCGACTCGTCCAACATCAATACAACCTATTAATTTCCCCTCGTCAAAAA
TAAGGTTATCAAGTGAGAAATCACCATGAGTGACGACTGAATCCGGTGAGAATGGCAAAAGTTTATGCAT
TTCTTTCCAGACTTGTTCAACAGGCCAGCCATTACGCTCGTCATCAAAATCACTCGCATCAACCAAACCG
TTATTCATTCGTGATTGCGCCTGAGCGAGACGAAATACGCGATCGCTGTTAAAAGGACAATTACAAACAG
GAATCGAATGCAACCGGCGCAGGAACACTGCCAGCGCATCAACAATATTTTCACCTGAATCAGGATATTC
TTCTAATACCTGGAATGCTGTTTTCCCGGGGATCGCAGTGGTGAGTAACCATGCATCATCAGGAGTACGG
ATAAAATGCTTGATGGTCGGAAGAGGCATAAATTCCGTCAGCCAGTTTAGTCTGACCATCTCATCTGTAA
CATCATTGGCAACGCTACCTTTGCCATGTTTCAGAAACAACTCTGGCGCATCGGGCTTCCCATACAATCG
ATAGATTGTCGCACCTGATTGCCCGACATTATCGCGAGCCCATTTATACCCATATAAATCAGCATCCATG
TTGGAATTTAATCGCGGCCTAGAGCAAGACGTTTCCCGTTGAATATGGCTCATAACACCCCTTGTATTAC
TGTTTATGTAAGCAGACAGTTTTATTGTTCATGACCAAAATCCCTTAACGTGAGTTTTCGTTCCACTGAG
CGTCAGACCCCGTAGAAAAGATCAAAGGATCTTCTTGAGATCCTTTTTTTCTGCGCGTAATCTGCTGCTT
GCAAACAAAAAAACCACCGCTACCAGCGGTGGTTTGTTTGCCGGATCAAGAGCTACCAACTCTTTTTCCG
AAGGTAACTGGCTTCAGCAGAGCGCAGATACCAAATACTGTCCTTCTAGTGTAGCCGTAGTTAGGCCACC
ACTTCAAGAACTCTGTAGCACCGCCTACATACCTCGCTCTGCTAATCCTGTTACCAGTGGCTGCTGCCAG
TGGCGATAAGTCGTGTCTTACCGGGTTGGACTCAAGACGATAGTTACCGGATAAGGCGCAGCGGTCGGGC
TGAACGGGGGGTTCGTGCACACAGCCCAGCTTGGAGCGAACGACCTACACCGAACTGAGATACCTACAGC
GTGAGCTATGAGAAAGCGCCACGCTTCCCGAAGGGAGAAAGGCGGACAGGTATCCGGTAAGCGGCAGGGT
CGGAACAGGAGAGCGCACGAGGGAGCTTCCAGGGGGAAACGCCTGGTATCTTTATAGTCCTGTCGGGTTT
CGCCACCTCTGACTTGAGCGTCGATTTTTGTGATGCTCGTCAGGGGGGCGGAGCCTATGGAAAAACGCCA
GCAACGCGGCCTTTTTACGGTTCCTGGCCTTTTGCTGGCCTTTTGCTCACATGTTCTTTCCTGCGTTATC
CCCTGATTCTGTGGATAACCGTATTACCGCCTTTGAGTGAGCTGATACCGCTCGCCGCAGCCGAACGACC
GAGCGCAGCGAGTCAGTGAGCGAGGAAGCGGAAGAGCGCCTGATGCGGTATTTTCTCCTTACGCATCTGT
GCGGTATTTCACACCGCAATGGTGCACTCTCAGTACAATCTGCTCTGATGCCGCATAGTTAAGCCAGTAT
ACACTCCGCTATCGCTACGTGACTGGGTCATGGCTGCGCCCCGACACCCGCCAACACCCGCTGACGCGCC
CTGACGGGCTTGTCTGCTCCCGGCATCCGCTTACAGACAAGCTGTGACCGTCTCCGGGAGCTGCATGTGT
CAGAGGTTTTCACCGTCATCACCGAAACGCGCGAGGCAGCTGCGGTAAAGCTCATCAGCGTGGTCGTGAA
GCGATTCACAGATGTCTGCCTGTTCATCCGCGTCCAGCTCGTTGAGTTTCTCCAGAAGCGTTAATGTCTG
GCTTCTGATAAAGCGGGCCATGTTAAGGGCGGTTTTTTCCTGTTTGGTCACTGATGCCTCCGTGTAAGGG
GGATTTCTGTTCATGGGGGTAATGATACCGATGAAACGAGAGAGGATGCTCACGATACGGGTTACTGATG
ATGAACATGCCCGGTTACTGGAACGTTGTGAGGGTAAACAACTGGCGGTATGGATGCGGCGGGACCAGAG
AAAAATCACTCAGGGTCAATGCCAGCGCTTCGTTAATACAGATGTAGGTGTTCCACAGGGTAGCCAGCAG
CATCCTGCGATGCAGATCCGGAACATAATGGTGCAGGGCGCTGACTTCCGCGTTTCCAGACTTTACGAAA
CACGGAAACCGAAGACCATTCATGTTGTTGCTCAGGTCGCAGACGTTTTGCAGCAGCAGTCGCTTCACGT
TCGCTCGCGTATCGGTGATTCATTCTGCTAACCAGTAAGGCAACCCCGCCAGCCTAGCCGGGTCCTCAAC
GACAGGAGCACGATCATGCGCACCCGTGGGGCCGCCATGCCGGCGATAATGGCCTGCTTCTCGCCGAAAC
GTTTGGTGGCGGGACCAGTGACGAAGGCTTGAGCGAGGGCGTGCAAGATTCCGAATACCGCAAGCGACAG
GCCGATCATCGTCGCGCTCCAGCGAAAGCGGTCCTCGCCGAAAATGACCCAGAGCGCTGCCGGCACCTGT
CCTACGAGTTGCATGATAAAGAAGACAGTCATAAGTGCGGCGACGATAGTCATGCCCCGCGCCCACCGGA
AGGAGCTGACTGGGTTGAAGGCTCTCAAGGGCATCGGTCGAGATCCCGGTGCCTAATGAGTGAGCTAACT
TACATTAATTGCGTTGCGCTCACTGCCCGCTTTCCAGTCGGGAAACCTGTCGTGCCAGCTGCATTAATGA
ATCGGCCAACGCGCGGGGAGAGGCGGTTTGCGTATTGGGCGCCAGGGTGGTTTTTCTTTTCACCAGTGAG
ACGGGCAACAGCTGATTGCCCTTCACCGCCTGGCCCTGAGAGAGTTGCAGCAAGCGGTCCACGCTGGTTT
GCCCCAGCAGGCGAAAATCCTGTTTGATGGTGGTTAACGGCGGGATATAACATGAGCTGTCTTCGGTATC
GTCGTATCCCACTACCGAGATATCCGCACCAACGCGCAGCCCGGACTCGGTAATGGCGCGCATTGCGCCC
AGCGCCATCTGATCGTTGGCAACCAGCATCGCAGTGGGAACGATGCCCTCATTCAGCATTTGCATGGTTT
GTTGAAAACCGGACATGGCACTCCAGTCGCCTTCCCGTTCCGCTATCGGCTGAATTTGATTGCGAGTGAG
ATATTTATGCCAGCCAGCCAGACGCAGACGCGCCGAGACAGAACTTAATGGGCCCGCTAACAGCGCGATT
TGCTGGTGACCCAATGCGACCAGATGCTCCACGCCCAGTCGCGTACCGTCTTCATGGGAGAAAATAATAC
TGTTGATGGGTGTCTGGTCAGAGACATCAAGAAATAACGCCGGAACATTAGTGCAGGCAGCTTCCACAGC
AATGGCATCCTGGTCATCCAGCGGATAGTTAATGATCAGCCCACTGACGCGTTGCGCGAGAAGATTGTGC
ACCGCCGCTTTACAGGCTTCGACGCCGCTTCGTTCTACCATCGACACCACCACGCTGGCACCCAGTTGAT
CGGCGCGAGATTTAATCGCCGCGACAATTTGCGACGGCGCGTGCAGGGCCAGACTGGAGGTGGCAACGCC
AATCAGCAACGACTGTTTGCCCGCCAGTTGTTGTGCCACGCGGTTGGGAATGTAATTCAGCTCCGCCATC
GCCGCTTCCACTTTTTCCCGCGTTTTCGCAGAAACGTGGCTGGCCTGGTTCACCACGCGGGAAACGGTCT
GATAAGAGACACCGGCATACTCTGCGACATCGTATAACGTTACTGGTTTCACATTCACCACCCTGAATTG
ACTCTCTTCCGGGCGCTATCATGCCATACCGCGAAAGGTTTTGCGCCATTCGATGGTGTCCGGGATCTCG
ACGCTCTCCCTTATGCGACTCCTGCATTAGGAAGCAGCCCAGTAGTAGGTTGAGGCCGTTGAGCACCGCC
GCCGCAAGGAATGGTGCATGCAAGGAGATGGCGCCCAACAGTCCCCCGGCCACGGGGCCTGCCACCATAC
CCACGCCGAAACAAGCGCTCATGAGCCCGAAGTGGCGAGCCCGATCTTCCCCATCGGTGATGTCGGCGAT
ATAGGCGCCAGCAACCGCACCTGTGGCGCCGGTGATGCCGGCCACGATGCGTCCGGCGTAGAGGATCGAG
ATCTCGATCCCGCGAAAT
Features (pLannotate 1.2.2; 21 found; start..end, strand, type, name):
      1..19      +  promoter       T7 promoter: promoter for bacteriophage T7 RNA polymerase
     20..44      +  protein_bind   lac operator: The lac repressor binds to the lac operator to inhibit transcription in E. coli. This inhibition can be relieved by adding lactose or isopropyl-β-D-thiogalactopyranoside (IPTG). lac repressor encoded by lacI
     59..81      +  RBS            RBS: efficient ribosome binding site from bacteriophage T7 gene 10 (Olins and Rangwala, 1989)
    100..116     +  CDS            capTEV™ (fragment): composite tag for in vivo biotinylation, TEV protease cleavage, and 6xHis tagging
    127..144     +  CDS            thrombin site: thrombin recognition and cleavage site
    151..1251    +  CDS            MBP: maltose binding protein from E. coli; malE (mutated); This version of the gene does not encode a signal sequence, so MBP will remain in the cytosol.
   4374..4391    +  CDS            9xHis (fragment): 9xHis affinity tag
   4401..4450    +  CDS            SET1 (fragment): solubility-enhancement tag derived from T7 phage gene 10B
   4458..4505    +  terminator     T7 terminator: transcription terminator for bacteriophage T7 RNA polymerase
   4542..4970    +  rep_origin     f1 ori (sequence partly withheld): f1 bacteriophage origin of replication; arrow indicates direction of (+) strand synthesis
   5023..5080    +  promoter       AmpR promoter (fragment): bla
   5089..5904    -  CDS            KanR: aminoglycoside phosphotransferase; aph(3')-Ia; confers resistance to kanamycin in bacteria or G418 (Geneticin®) in eukaryotes
   6026..6614    +  rep_origin     ori: high-copy-number ColE1/pMB1/pBR322/pUC origin of replication
   6800..6939    -  misc_feature   bom: basis of mobility region from pBR322
   7041..7232    -  CDS            rop: Rop protein, which maintains plasmids at low copy number; rop
   7249..7629    +  CDS            YPB1_ECOLX: Protein predicted: Swiss-Prot protein existence level 4. From Escherichia coli.
   7701..7992    -  CDS            TcR (fragment): tetracycline efflux protein; tet; confers resistance to tetracycline
   8007..8028    -  protein_bind   CAP binding site: CAP binding activates transcription in the presence of cAMP. E. coli catabolite activator protein
   8041..9123    -  CDS            lacI: lac repressor; lacI; The lac repressor binds to the lac operator to inhibit transcription in E. coli. This inhibition can be relieved by adding lactose or isopropyl-β-D-thiogalactopyranoside (IPTG).
   9124..9201    -  promoter       lacI promoter: lacI
   9209..9488    -  CDS            TcR (fragment): tetracycline efflux protein; tet; confers resistance to tetracycline
