[The description below was written by a language model from this plasmid's Addgene catalogue record and pLannotate feature annotations shown in this document.]
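Description:
pHIT179 is a bacterial expression plasmid for producing the C. elegans Argonaute-family protein CSR-1 (isoform a) as a recombinant fusion in E. coli. It is built on pHIT198, a derivative of pET-28a, and the sequenced construct is about 9.5 kb. The backbone carries the usual pET elements: a ColE1/pBR322-type origin with the bom region and the rop gene, which keeps copy number low, an f1 origin for single-stranded DNA production, and a kanamycin resistance gene (aminoglycoside phosphotransferase) for selection. The short tetracycline-resistance fragments and other small hits in the annotation appear to be pBR322-derived backbone remnants rather than functional markers.

Expression is driven by a T7lac promoter, that is, a T7 promoter followed by a lac operator, together with the T7 gene 10 ribosome binding site. The plasmid also encodes lacI, so transcription is repressed until induced with IPTG in a host that supplies T7 RNA polymerase. The open reading frame begins with a 6xHis tag and a thrombin cleavage site, followed by a signal-sequence-free maltose binding protein that stays in the cytosol and aids solubility and affinity purification. The csr-1a coding sequence was inserted between NotI and StuI sites. It is not annotated in the feature table but presumably occupies the roughly 3.1 kb unannotated stretch between MBP and the downstream vector sequence. A His-tag-like fragment precedes the T7 terminator, though the catalogue lists only N-terminal tags, so the record does not establish whether it is translated. The purified His-MBP-CSR-1a protein is intended for in vitro assays, and the associated study concerns the production and activity of secondary siRNAs in C. elegans.
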