Addgene plasmid #204510: pHIT179
Purpose: Bacterial expression of CSR-1a with 6xHis and maltose binding protein tags for in vitro assays
Depositing lab: Yuji Kohara. Depositing organization: National Institute of Genetics. Publication: In vitro analyses of the production and activity of secondary small interfering RNAs in C. elegans. Aoki K, Moriguchi H, Yoshioka T, Okawa K, Tabara H. EMBO J. 2007 Dec 12. 26(24):5007-19. 10.1038/sj.emboj.7601910 PubMed 18007599.
Backbone
  Vector backbone: pHIT198 (derived from pET-28a)
  Backbone size w/o insert (bp): 6442
  Vector type: Bacterial Expression
Growth in bacteria
  Bacterial resistance: Kanamycin, 50 μg/mL
  Growth temperature: 37°C
  Growth strain: DH5alpha
  Copy number: Low Copy
Gene/Insert
  Gene/Insert name: csr-1a (C. elegans)
  Species: C. elegans (nematode)
  Entrez Gene: csr-1 (a.k.a. CELE_F20D12.1)
  Promoter: T7lac
  Tag / fusion protein: 6xHis, MBP (N terminal on insert)
  Cloning method: Restriction Enzyme; 5′ cloning site NotI (unknown if destroyed); 3′ cloning site StuI (unknown if destroyed)
  Sequencing primers: 5′ MBP_sense; 3′ T7 terminator, reverse primer
Terms and licenses: Academic/Nonprofit Terms; Industry Terms: Not Available to Industry
How to cite: pHIT179 was a gift from Yuji Kohara (Addgene plasmid # 204510 ; http://n2t.net/addgene:204510 ; RRID:Addgene_204510)
